>Addgene plasmid #238335 | proUBI10::VIH2-FL::FLAG-H741A | addgene full sequence | sequence record 477273 | Addgene NGS Result
TTGAGATCCTTTTTTTCTGCGCGTAATCTGCTGCTTGCAAACAAAAAAACCACCGCTACCAGCGGTGGTT
TGTTTGCCGGATCAAGAGCTACCAACTCTTTTTCCGAAGGTAACTGGCTTCAGCAGAGCGCAGATACCAA
ATACTGTCCTTCTAGTGTAGCCGTAGTTAGGCCACCACTTCAAGAACTCTGTAGCACCGCCTACATACCT
CGCTCTGCTAATCCTGTTACCAGTGGCTGCTGCCAGTGGCGATAAGTCGTGTCTTACCGGGTTGGACTCA
AGACGATAGTTACCGGATAAGGCGCAGCGGTCGGGCTGAACGGGGGGTTCGTGCACACAGCCCAGCTTGG
AGCGAACGACCTACACCGAACTGAGATACCTACAGCGTGAGCTATGAGAAAGCGCCACGCTTCCCGAAGG
GAGAAAGGCGGACAGGTATCCGGTAAGCGGCAGGGTCGGAACAGGAGAGCGCACGAGGGAGCTTCCAGGG
GGAAACGCCTGGTATCTTTATAGTCCTGTCGGGTTTCGCCACCTCTGACTTGAGCGTCGATTTTTGTGAT
GCTCGTCAGGGGGGCGGAGCCTATGGAAAAACGCCAGCAACGCGGCCTTTTTACGGTTCCTGGCCTTTTG
CTGGCCTTTTGCTCACATGTTCTTTCCTGCGTTATCCCCTGATTCTGTGGATAACCGTATTACCGCCTTT
GAGTGAGCTGATACCGCTCGCCGCAGCCGAACGACCGAGCGCAGCGAGTCAGTGAGCGAGGAAGCGGAAG
AGCGCCTGATGCGGTATTTTCTCCTTACGCATCTGTGCGGTATTTCACACCGCATATGGTGCACTCTCAG
TACAATCTGCTCTGATGCCGCATAGTTAAGCCAGTATACACTCCGCTATCGCTACGTGACTGGGTCATGG
CTGCGCCCCGACACCCGCCAACACCCGCTGACGCGCCCTGACGGGCTTGTCTGCTCCCGGCATCCGCTTA
CAGACAAGCTGTGACTGTCTCCGGGAGCTGCATGTGTCAGAGGTTTTCACCGTCATCACCGAAACGCGCG
AGGCAGGGTGCCTTGATGTGGGCGCCGGCGGTCGAGTGGCGACGGCGCGGCTTGTCCGCGCCCTGGTAGA
TTGCCTGGCCGTAGGCCAGCCATTTTTGAGCGGCCAGCGGCCGCGATAGGCCGACGCGAAGCGGCGGGGC
GTAGGGAGCGCAGCGACCGAAGGGTAGGCGCTTTTTGCAGCTCTTCGGCTGTGCGCTGGCCAGACAGTTA
TGCACAGGCCAGGCGGGTTTTAAGAGTTTTAATAAGTTTTAAAGAGTTTTAGGCGGAAAAATCGCCTTTT
TTCTCTTTTATATCAGTCACTTACATGTGTGACCGGTTCCCAATGTACGGCTTTGGGTTCCCAATGTACG
GGTTCCGGTTCCCAATGTACGGCTTTGGGTTCCCAATGTACGTGCTATCCACAGGAAAGAGTCCTTTTCG
ACCTTTTTCCCCTGCTAGGGCAATTTGCCCTAGCATCTGCTCCGTACATTAGGAACCGGCGGATGCTTCG
CCCTCGATCAGGTTGCGGTAGCGCATGACTAGGATCGGGCCAGCCTGCCCCGCCTCCTCCTTCAAATCGT
ACTCCGGCAGGTCATTTGACCCGATCAGCTTGCGCACGGTGAAACAGAACTTCTTGAACTCTCCGGCGCT
GCCACTGCGTTCGTAGATCGTCTTGAACAACCATCTGGCTTCTGCCTTGCCTGCGGCGCGGCGTGCCAGG
CGGTAGAGAAAACGGCCGATGCCGGGATCGATCAAAAAGTAATCGGGGTGAACCGTCAGCACGTCCGGGT
TCTTGCCTTCTGTGATCTCGCGGTACATCCAATCAGCTAGCTCGATCTCGATGTACTCCGGCCGCCCGGT
TTCGCTCTTTACGATCTTGTAGCGGCTAATCAAGGCTTCACCCTCGGATACCGTCACCAGGCGGCCGTTC
TTGGCCTTCTTCGTACGCTGCATGGCAACGTGCGTGGTGTTTAACCGAATGCAGGTTTCTACCAGGTCGT
CTTTCTGCTTTCCGCCATCGGCTCGCCGGCAGAACTTGAGTACGTCCGCAACGTGTGGACGGAACACGCG
GCCGGGCTTGTCTCCCTTCCCTTCCCGGTATCGGTTCATGGATTCGGTTAGATGGGAAACCGCCATCAGT
ACCAGGTCGTAATCCCACACACTGGCCATGCCGGCCGGCCCTGCGGAAACCTCTACGTGCCCGTCTGGAA
GCTCGTAGCGGATCACCTCGCCAGCTCGTCGGTCACGCTTCGACAGACGGAAAACGGCCACGTCCATGAT
GCTGCGACTATCGCGGGTGCCCACGTCATAGAGCATCGGAACGAAAAAATCTGGTTGCTCGTCGCCCTTG
GGCGGCTTCCTAATCGACGGCGCACCGGCTGCCGGCGGTTGCCGGGATTCTTTGCGGATTCGATCAGCGG
CCGCTTGCCACGATTCACCGGGGCGTGCTTCTGCCTCGATGCGTTGCCGCTGGGCGGCCTGCGCGGCCTT
CAACTTCTCCACCAGGTCATCACCCAGCGCCGCGCCGATTTGTACCGGGCCGGATGGTTTGCGACCGCTC
ACGCCGATTCCTCGGGCTTGGGGGTTCCAGTGCCATTGCAGGGCCGGCAGGCAACCCAGCCGCTTACGCC
TGGCCAACCGCCCGTTCCTCCACACATGGGGCATTCCACGGCGTCGGTGCCTGGTTGTTCTTGATTTTCC
ATGCCGCCTCCTTTAGCCGCTAAAATTCATCTACTCATTTATTCATTTGCTCATTTACTCTGGTAGCTGC
GCGATGTATTCAGATAGCAGCTCGGTAATGGTCTTGCCTTGGCGTACCGCGTACATCTTCAGCTTGGTGT
GATCCTCCGCCGGCAACTGAAAGTTGACCCGCTTCATGGCTGGCGTGTCTGCCAGGCTGGCCAACGTTGC
AGCCTTGCTGCTGCGTGCGCTCGGACGGCCGGCACTTAGCGTGTTTGTGCTTTTGCTCATTTTCTCTTTA
CCTCATTAACTCAAATGAGTTTTGATTTAATTTCAGCGGCCAGCGCCTGGACCTCGCGGGCAGCGTCGCC
CTCGGGTTCTGATTCAAGAACGGTTGTGCCGGCGGCGGCAGTGCCTGGGTAGCTCACGCGCTGCGTGATA
CGGGACTCAAGAATGGGCAGCTCGTACCCGGCCAGCGCCTCGGCAACCTCACCGCCGATGCGCGTGCCTT
TGATCGCCCGCGACACGACAAAGGCCGCTTGTAGCCTTCCATCCGTGACCTCAATGCGCTGCTTAACCAG
CTCCACCAGGTCGGCGGTGGCCCATATGTCGTAAGGGCTTGGCTGCACCGGAATCAGCACGAAGTCGGCT
GCCTTGATCGCGGACACAGCCAAGTCCGCCGCCTGGGGCGCTCCGTCGATCACTACGAAGTCGCGCCGGC
CGATGGCCTTCACGTCGCGGTCAATCGTCGGGCGGTCGATGCCGACAACGGTTAGCGGTTGATCTTCCCG
CACGGCCGCCCAATCGCGGGCACTGCCCTGGGGATCGGAATCGACTAACAGAACATCGGCCCCGGCGAGT
TGCAGGGCGCGGGCTAGATGGGTTGCGATGGTCGTCTTGCCTGACCCGCCTTTCTGGTTAAGTACAGCGA
TAACCTTCATGCGTTCCCCTTGCGTATTTGTTTATTTACTCATCGCATCATATACGCAGCGACCGCATGA
CGCAAGCTGTTTTACTCAAATACACATCACCTTTTTAGACGGCGGCGCTCGGTTTCTTCAGCGGCCAAGC
TGGCCGGCCAGGCCGCCAGCTTGGCATCAGACAAACCGGCCAGGATTTCATGCAGCCGCACGGTTGAGAT
GTGCGCGGGCGGCTCGAACACGTACCCGGCCGCGATCATCTCCGCCTCGATCTCTTCGGTAATGAAAAAC
GGTTCGTCCTGGCCGTCCTGGTGCGGTTTCATGCTTGTTCCTCTTGGCGTTCATTCTCGGCGGCCGCCAG
GGCGTCGGCCTCGGTCAATGCGTCCTCACGGAAGGCACCGCGCCGCCTGGCCTCGGTGGGCGTCACTTCC
TCGCTGCGCTCAAGTGCGCGGTACAGGGTCGAGCGATGCACGCCAAGCAGTGCAGCCGCCTCTTTCACGG
TGCGGCCTTCCTGGTCGATCAGCTCGCGGGCGTGCGCGATCTGTGCCGGGGTGAGGGTAGGGCGGGGGCC
AAACTTCACGCCTCGGGCCTTGGCGGCCTCGCGCCCGCTCCGGGTGCGGTCGATGATTAGGGAACGCTCG
AACTCGGCAATGCCGGCGAACACGGTCAACACCATGCGGCCGGCCGGCGTGGTGGTGTCGGCCCACGGCT
CTGCCAGGCTACGCAGGCCCGCGCCGGCCTCCTGGATGCGCTCGGCAATGTCCAGTAGGTCGCGGGTGCT
GCGGGCCAGGCGGTCTAGCCTGGTCACTGTCACAACGTCGCCAGGGCGTAGGTGGTCAAGCATCCTGGCC
AGCTCCGGGCGGTCGCGCCTGGTGCCGGTGATCTTCTCGGAAAACAGCTTGGTGCAGCCGGCCGCGTGCA
GTTCGGCCCGTTGGTTGGTCAAGTCCTGGTCGTCGGTGCTGACGCGGGCATAGCCCAGCAGGCCAGCGGC
GGCGCTCTTGTTCATGGCGTAATGTCTCCGGTTCTAGTCGCAAGTATTCTACTTTATGCGACTAAAACAC
GCGACAAGAAAACGCCAGGAAAAGGGCAGGGCGGCAGCCTGTCGCGTAACTTAGGACTTGTGCGACATGT
CGTTTTCAGAAGAAGGCTGCACTGAACGTCAGAAGCCGACTGCACTATAGCAGCGGAGGGGTTGGATCAA
AGTACTTTGATCCCGAGGGGAACCCTGTGGTTGGCATGCACATACAAATGGACGAACGGATAAACCTTTT
CACGCCCTTTTAAATATCCGATTATTCTAATAAACGCTCTTTTCTCTTAGGTTTACCCGCCAATATATCC
TGTCAAACACTGATAGTTTAAACCAGAGAAGACAACAGAGCGGAGTCTAGCTCAACAGAGCTTTTAACCC
AAATTGGTACAATAGAATACAACTTTAGATCATAATTCTCAAAAGAAAGAGATTCCTTAGCTATTCTATC
TGCCACTCCATTTCCTTCTCGGCTTGTATGCACAAGCATAAAATCCTCAAACTTGCTAAGTAGATACTTT
ATGTCTTGGATAATTGGATTGAGACTTGACAAGCATAACTTTCATGTAACCAAAGACACAAGTTGCTGAG
AATCCACCTCAAAAATGATCTTCCTATAATTGAATCGGGATAATGACAGCACAGCCCATCTAAGAGCCTC
CACTTCTACTTCCAGCACGCTTCTTACTTTTACCACAGCTCTTGCACCTAACCATAACACCTTCCCTGTA
TGATCGCGAAGCACCCACCCTAAGCCACATTTTAATCCTTCTGTTGGCCATGCCCCATCAAAGTTGCACT
TAACCCAAGATTGTGGTGGAGCTTCCCATGTTTCTCGTCTGTCCCGACGGTGTTGTGGTTGGTGCTTTCC
TTACATTCTGAGCCTCTTTCCTTCTAATCCACTCATCTGCATCTTCTTGTGTCCTTACTAATACCTCATT
GGTTCCAAATTCCCTCCCTTTAAGCACCAGCTCGTTTCTGTTCTTCCACAGCCTCCCAAGTATCCAAGGG
ACTAAAGCCTCCACATTCTTCAGATCAGGATATTCTTGTTTAAGATGTTGAACTCTATGGAGGTTTGTAT
GAACTGATGATCTAGGACCGGATAAGTTCCCTTCTTCATAGCGAACTTATTCAAAGAATGTTTTGTGTAT
CATTCTTGTTACATTGTTATTAATGAAAAAATATTATTGGTCATTGGACTGAACACGAGTGTTAAATATG
GACCAGGCCCCAAATAAGATCCATTGATATATGAATTAAATAACAAGAATAAATCGAGTCACCAAACCAC
TTGCCTTTTTTAACGAGACTTGTTCACCAACTTGATACAAAAGTCATTATCCTATGCAAATCAATAATCA
TACAAAAATATCCAATAACACTAAAAAATTAAAAGAAATGGATAATTTCACAATATGTTATACGATAAAG
AAGTTACTTTTCCAAGAAATTCACTGATTTTATAAGCCCACTTGCATTAGATAAATGGCAAAAAAAAACA
AAAAGGAAAAGAAATAAAGCACGAAGAATTCTAGAAAATACGAAATACGCTTCAATGCAGTGGGACCCAC
GGTTCAATTATTGCCAATTTTCAGCTCCACCGTATATTTAAAAAATAAAACGATAATGCTAAAAAAATAT
AAATCGTAACGATCGTTAAATCTCAACGGCTGGATCTTATGACGACCGTTAGAAATTGTGGTTGTCGACG
AGTCAGTAATAAACGGCGTCAAAGTGGTTGCAGCCGGCACACACGAGTCGTGTTTATCAACTCAAAGCAC
AAATACTTTTCCTCAACCTAAAAATAAGGCAATTAGCCAAAAACAACTTTGCGTGTAAACAACGCTCAAT
ACACGTGTCATTTTATTATTAGCTATTGCTTCACCGCCTTAGCTTTCTCGTGACCTAGTCGTCCTCGTCT
TTTCTTCTTCTTCTTCTATAAAACAATACCCAAAGAGCTCTTCTTCTTCACAATTCAGATTTCAATTTCT
CAAAATCTTAAAAACTTTCTCTCAATTCTCTCTACCGTGATCAAGGTAAATTTCTGTGTTCCTTATTCTC
TCAAAATCTTCGATTTTGTTTTCGTTCGATCCCAATTTCGTATATGTTCTTTGGTTTAGATTCTGTTAAT
CTTAGATCGAATACGATTTTCTGGGTTTGATCGTTAGATATCATCTTAATTCTCGATTAGGGTTTCATAG
ATATCATCCGATTTGTTCAAATAATTTGAGTTTTGTCGAATAATTACTCTTCGATTTGTGATTTCTATCT
AGATCTGGTGTTAGTTTCTAGTTTGTGCGATCGAATTTGTCGATTAATCTGAGTTTTTCTGATTAACAGT
CTGGAAGCACCATGGAGATGGAAGAAGGAGCAAGTGGTGTTGGTGAGAAGATAAAGATTGGAGTCTGCGT
CATGGAAAAGAAGGTTTTCTCAGCTCCCATGGGGGAAATTCTCGACAGACTCCAGTCTTTTGGTGAATTT
GAGATCTTACATTTTGGGGATAAAGTTATACTTGAAGATCCAATAGAAAGTTGGCCCATTTGTGATTGCT
TGATTGCTTTTCATTCCTCTGGATATCCTCTTGAGAAGGCTCAGGCATATGCTGCTTTAAGAAAGCCATT
TTTAGTGAATGAACTTGATCCGCAATATCTTCTTCATGATCGCCGGAAGGTGTATGAGCATCTTGAGATG
TATGGCATCCCAGTTCCTAGGTATGCTTGTGTCAATAGAAAGGTACCAAATCAAGACCTTCATTATTTTG
TCGAGGAAGAAGATTTTGTTGAGGTCCATGGTGAACGCTTCTGGAAGCCATTTGTGGAAAAGCCTGTCAA
TGGAGATGACCATAGTATAATGATATACTACCCTAGCTCGGCAGGTGGAGGCATGAAAGAATTGTTTCGC
AAGATTGGGAACCGATCAAGTGAATTTCATCCTGACGTCAGAAGGGTAAGGAGAGAAGGCTCTTATATAT
ACGAGGAGTTTATGGCCACCGGAGGAACTGATGTCAAGGTCTATACAGTGGGTCCTGAATACGCACATGC
TGAAGCAAGAAAGTCACCTGTTGTTGATGGTGTTGTTATGAGGAATACAGATGGGAAGGAAGTGAGATAT
CCAGTATTGCTTACACCTGCTGAAAAGCAAATGGCTAGAGAAGTTTGCATTGCATTTAGGCAAGCGGTCT
GTGGGTTTGATCTTCTACGATCTGAGGGCTGTTCATATGTTTGTGATGTCAATGGATGGAGTTTTGTGAA
GAACTCATACAAGTATTATGACGATGCTGCGTGTGTGCTAAGGAAAATGTGTTTGGATGCAAAAGCTCCT
CATCTCTCATCCACTCTTCCTCCCACCTTGCCATGGAAGGTCAATGAACCTGTACAATCTAATGAAGGTC
TAACTCGCCAGGGAAGTGGCATCATCGGCACTTTTGGGCAGTCAGAAGAGCTACGTTGTGTCATTGCTGT
TGTTCGACATGGCGATAGAACTCCCAAGCAGAAAGTGAAACTAAAAGTTACAGAGGAAAAACTATTAAAC
CTAATGTTGAAGTACAATGGTGGAAAGCCAAGAGCTGAAACCAAACTTAAGAGTGCCGTCCAGTTGCAAG
ATCTATTAGATGCCACAAGAATGTTAGTTCCCCGTACAAGACCAGGTCGTGAAAGTGATAGTGATGCAGA
GGACCTTGAACATGCTGAGAAGCTTCGGCAAGTTAAAGCAGTCCTTGAAGAGGGAGGACATTTCTCTGGT
ATATACAGGAAGGTTCAACTGAAGCCGCTGAAGTGGGTTAAAATACCAAAAAGCGATGGTGATGGCGAAG
AAGAAAGACCAGTAGAGGCCCTTATGGTTCTGAAATATGGCGGTGTTTTAACACACGCTGGTAGAAAGCA
GGCAGAAGAACTTGGTAGATACTTTCGAAACAATATGTATCCAGGTGAAGGGACTGGTTTGCTTCGTCTC
CATAGTACGTACCGTCATGACCTTAAAATTTACAGCTCTGACGAGGGACGTGTTCAGATGTCTGCAGCGG
CTTTTGCTAAAGGCCTGCTTGACCTAGAAGGACAGCTGACGCCAATCCTGGTTTCTTTGGTTAGCAAGGA
CTCTTCCATGTTGGATGGTCTTGATAATGCCAGCATTGAAATGGAAGCGGCCAAGGCTAGATTGAATGAG
ATTGTAACGTCTGGCACAAAGATGATAGACGACGACCAAGTCTCCTCTGAAGATTTCCCTTGGATGACTG
ATGGAGCTGGACTTCCTCCCAACGCTCATGAACTCCTACGTGAACTGGTGAAATTAACTAAGAATGTGAC
TGAACAAGTAAGACTACTTGCAATGGATGAGGACGAGAACCTCACTGAGCCATACGATATAATTCCTCCA
TATGATCAAGCAAAAGCCCTTGGCAAGACAAACATTGACAGTGATCGGATTGCTTCTGGATTACCATGTG
GTAGTGAAGGATTCCTTCTGATGTTTGCTCGGTGGATAAAACTTGCTAGGGATCTCTACAATGAAAGAAA
AGACCGATTTGACATCACACAGATTCCGGATGTTTACGATTCATGCAAGTACGACCTGTTAGCAAATTCC
CATCTCGATCTAAAAGGATTAGATGAACTCTTCAAAGTAGCACAGTTACTTGCAGATGGTGTAATCCCAA
ATGAGTATGGCATCAATCCGCAACAAAAGCTTAAAATCGGTTCAAAGATTGCTCGGCGCTTAATGGGGAA
AATCTTGATAGACTTGAGGAATACTCGAGAAGAAGCACTGAGCGTTGCCGAGTTGAAAGAAAGCCAAGAA
CAAGTCTTGTCATTATCCGCCTCGCAAAGGGAAGATAGAAATAGTCAACCGAAGCTATTTATCAATAGCG
ATGAATTGAGACGACCTGGCACAGGTGATAAAGATGAAGATGATGATAAAGAAACCAAATACCGATTAGA
TCCAAAGTATGCAAATGTGAAAACACCTGAACGTCATGTGAGGACTCGACTTTACTTCACATCTGAATCG
CATATTCATTCGCTCATGAACGTCCTTCGATACTGTAACCTTGATGAATCTCTCCTAGGAGAAGAAAGCC
TCATTTGCCAAAACGCCTTAGAACGTCTCTGTAAAACCAAGGAACTCGATTACATGAGTTACATTGTCCT
AAGGCTCTTTGAGAACACCGAGGTATCACTTGAGGACCCGAAAAGATTCCGCATTGAACTTACATTTAGC
CGTGGAGCTGATTTGTCTCCCTTAAGGAATAATGACGACGAGGCAGAGACATTGCTAAGGGAACACACAC
TTCCGATAATGGGACCAGAGAGGCTTCAAGAAGTAGGTTCTTGTTTAAGCTTGGAGACAATGGAGAAAAT
GGTTCGTCCATTTGCTATGCCGGCGGAAGATTTCCCTCCGGCGTCCACTCCGGTTGGTTTCTCGGGTTAC
TTCTCAAAAAGTGCTGCGGTGCTGGAGCGACTCGTAAACCTCTTCCACAACTATAAGAACTCTTCTTCTA
ATGGAAGGAGCAAGGGAGATTACAAAGACCATGATGGAGATTATAAGGATCACGATATCGACTACAAAGA
TGACGACGATAAATAAAATCGATCGTTCAAACATTTGGCAATAAAGTTTCTTAAGATTGAATCCTGTTGC
CGGTCTTGCGATGATTATCATATAATTTCTGTTGAATTACGTTAAGCATGTAATAATTAACATGTAATGC
ATGACGTTATTTATGAGATGGGTTTTTATGATTAGAGTCCCGCAATTATACATTTAATACGCGATAGAAA
ACAAAATATAGCGCGCAAACTAGGATAAATTATCGCGCGCGGTGTCATCTATGTTACTAGATCTGAGGTA
TGTAGGTATAGTAACATGAACAAGAACAGACTCAAGTACAAGATCGCATACGAAAATGGAAATGGCAATG
TCACTTCCACATAATCAAACACGAATCCTCATATCAACAAGGCCTGAGATTCTAACTAGCTCATAACAAC
TTAGCCAATAGTTACTTGAGACTACCAAATGTATGTAGAACTAAAGACTAAGGGACAGAGAGTTCGTCTA
AACAGGTGAATCTAGTCGTTGTTATCTAATAAACAATTCAGCCCCAAATGCAGAACACACATAGAGCTCT
CTATTGATTCAAATTACGATCTGATACTGATAACGTCTAGATTTTTAGGGTTAAAGCAATCAATCACCTG
ACGATTCAAGGTGGTTGGATCATGACGATTCCAGAAAACATCAAGCAAGCTCTCAAAGCTACACTCTTTG
GGATCATACTGAACTCTAACAACCTCGTTATGTCCCGTAGTGCCAGTACAGACATCCTCGTAACTCGGAT
TGTGCACGATGCCATGGCTATACCCAACCTCGGTCTTGGTCACACCAGGAACTCTCTGGTAAGCTAGCTC
CACTCCCCAGAAACAACCGGCGCCAAATTGCGCGAATTGCTGACCTGATGACGGAACATCATCGTCGGGT
CCTTGGGCGATTGCGGCGGAAGATGGGTCAGCTTGGGCTTGAGGACGAGAGCCGAATCCGAGTCTGTTGA
AAAGGTTGTTCATTGGGGATTTGTATACGGAGATTGGTCGTCGAGAGGTTTGAGGGAAAGGACAAATGGG
TTTGGCTCTGGAGAAAGAGAGTGCGGCTTTAGAGAGAGAATTGAGAGGTTTAGAGAGAGATGCGGCGGCG
ATGAGCGTGCCGAGGAGAGACGACGAGGACCTGCATTATCAAAGCAGTGACGTGGTGAAATTTGGAACTT
TTAAGAGGCAGATAGATTTATTATTTGTATCCATTTTCTTCATTGTTCTAGAATGTCGCGGAACAAATTT
TAAAACTAAATCCTAAATTTTTCTAATTTTGTTGCCAATAGTGGATATGTGGGCCGTATAGAAGGAATCT
ATTGAAGGCTCAAACCCATACTGACGAGCCCAAAGGTTCGTTTTGCGTTTTATGTTTCGGTTCGATGCCA
ACGCCACATTCTGAGCTAGGCAAAAAACAAACGTGTCTTTGAATAGACTCCTCTCGTTAACACATGCAGC
GGCTGCATGGTGACGCCATTAACACGTGGCCTACAATTGCATGATGTCTCCATTGACACGTGACTTCTCG
TCTCCTTTCTTAATATATCTAACAAACACTCCTACCTCTTCCAAAATATATACACATCTTTTTGATCAAT
CTCTCATTCAAAATCTCATTCTCTCTAGTAAACAAGAACAAAAAAATGGCGGATACAGCTAGAGGAACCC
ATCACGATATCATCGGCAGGGACCAGTACCCGATGATGGGCCGTGACCGTGACCAGTACCAGATGTCCGG
ACGAGGATCTGACTACTCCAAGTCTAGGCAGATTGCTAAAGCTGCAACTGCTGTCACAGCTGGTGGTTCC
CTCCTTGTTCTCTCCAGCCTTACCCTTGTTGGAACTGTCATAGCTTTGACTGTTGCAACACCTCTGCTCG
TTATCTTCAGCCCAATCCTTGTCCCGGCTCTCATCACAGTTGCACTCCTCATCACCGGTTTTCTTTCCTC
TGGAGGGTTTGGCATTGCCGCTATAACCGTTTTCTCTTGGATTTACAAGTAAGCACACATTTATCATCTT
ACTTCATAATTTTGTGCAATATGTGCATGCATGTGTTGAGCCAGTAGCTTTGGATCAATTTTTTTGGTCG
AATAACAAATGTAACAATAAGAAATTGCAAATTCTAGGGAACATTTGGTTAACTAAATACGAAATTTGAC
CTAGCTAGCTTGAATGTGTCTGTGTATATCATCTATATAGGTAAAATGCTTGGTATGATACCTATTGATT
GTGAATAGGTACGCAACGGGAGAGCACCCACAGGGATCAGACAAGTTGGACAGTGCAAGGATGAAGTTGG
GAAGCAAAGCTCAGGATCTGAAAGACAGAGCTCAGTACTACGGACAGCAACATACTGGTGGGGAACATGA
CCGTGACCGTACTCGTGGTGGCCAGCACACTACTATGAGCGAGCTGATTAAGGAGAACATGCACATGAAG
CTGTACATGGAGGGCACCGTGAACAACCACCACTTCAAGTGCACATCCGAGGGCGAAGGCAAGCCCTACG
AGGGCACCCAGACCATGAGAATCAAGGTGGTCGAGGGCGGCCCTCTCCCCTTCGCCTTCGACATCCTGGC
TACCAGCTTCATGTACGGCAGCAGAACCTTCATCAACCACACCCAGGGCATCCCCGACTTCTTTAAGCAG
TCCTTCCCTGAGGGCTTCACATGGGAGAGAGTCACCACATACGAGGACGGAGGTGTGCTGACCGCTACTC
AGGACACCAGCCTCCAGGACGGCTGCCTCATCTACAACGTCAAGATCAGAGGGGTGAACTTCCCATCCAA
CGGCCCTGTGATGCAGAAGAAAACACTCGGCTGGGAAGCCAACACCGAGATGCTGTATCCAGCTGACGGA
GGACTGGAAGGCAGAAGCGACATGGCCCTGAAGCTCGTGGGCGGGGGCCACCTGATCTGCAACTTCAAGA
CCACATACAGATCCAAGAAACCCGCTAAGAACCTCAAGATGCCCGGCGTCTACTATGTGGACCACAGACT
GGAAAGAATCAAGGAGGCCGACAAAGAAACCTACGTCGAGCAGCACGAGGTGGCTGTGGCCAGATACTGC
GACCTCCCTAGCAAACTGGGGCACAAGTGATTAGAGTTTTTCAGATCCGCGTTTGTGTTTTCTGGGTTTC
TCACTTAAGCGTCTGCGTTTTACTTTTGTATTGGGTTTGGCGTTTAGTAGTTTGCGGTAGCGTTCTTGTT
ATGTGTAATTACGCTTTTTCTTCTTGCTTCAGCAGTTTCGGTTGAAATATAAATCGAATCAAGTTTCACT
TTATCAGCGTTGTTTTAAATTTTGGCATTAAATTGGTGAAAATTGCTTCAATTTTGTATCTAAATAGAAG
TGTCCTCATTGTCTTCCGTAATCCGTCTAAGCGTCAATTTGTTTACACCACAATATATCCTGCCACCAGC
CAGCCAACAGCTCCCCGACCGGCAGCTCGGCACAAAATCACCACTCGATACAGGCAGCCCATCAGTCCGG
GACGGCGTCAGCGGGAGAGCCGTTGTAAGGCGGCAGACTTTGCTCATGTTACCGGCAGAAGATCCTTTGA
TCTTTTCTACGGGGTCTGACGCTCAGTGGAACGAAAACTCACGTTAAGGGATTTTGGTCATGCATGATAT
ATCTCCCAATTTGTGTAGGGCTTATTATGCACGCTTAAAAATAATAAAAGCAGACTTGACCTGATAGTTT
GGCTGTGAGCAATTATGTGCTTAGTGCATCTAACGCTTGAGTTAAGCCGCGCCGCGAAGCGGCGTCGGCT
TGAACGAATTTCTAGCTAGACATTATTTGCCGACTACCTTGGTGATCTCGCCTTTCACGTAGTGGACAAA
TTCTTCCAACTGATCTGCGCGCGAGGCCAAGCGATCTTCTTCTTGTCCAAGATAAGCCTGTCTAGCTTCA
AGTATGACGGGCTGATACTGGGCCGGCAGGCGCTCCATTGCCCAGTCGGCAGCGACATCCTTCGGCGCGA
TTTTGCCGGTTACTGCGCTGTACCAAATGCGGGACAACGTAAGCACTACATTTCGCTCATCGCCAGCCCA
GTCGGGCGGCGAGTTCCATAGCGTTAAGGTTTCATTTAGCGCCTCAAATAGATCCTGTTCAGGAACCGGA
TCAAAGAGTTCCTCCGCCGCTGGACCTACCAAGGCAACGCTATGTTCTCTTGCTTTTGTCAGCAAGATAG
CCAGATCAATGTCGATCGTGGCTGGCTCGAAGATACCTGCAAGAATGTCATTGCGCTGCCATTCTCCAAA
TTGCAGTTCGCGCTTAGCTGGATAACGCCACGGAATGATGTCGTCGTGCACAACAATGGTGACTTCTACA
GCGCGGAGAATCTCGCTCTCTCCAGGGGAAGCCGAAGTTTCCAAAAGGTCGTTGATCAAAGCTCGCCGCG
TTGTTTCATCAAGCCTTACGGTCACCGTAACCAGCAAATCAATATCACTGTGTGGCTTCAGGCCGCCATC
CACTGCGGAGCCGTACAAATGTACGGCCAGCAACGTCGGTTCGAGATGGCGCTCGATGACGCCAACTACC
TCTGATAGTTGAGTCGATACTTCGGCGATCACCGCTTCCCCCATGATGTTTAACTTTGTTTTAGGGCGAC
TGCCCTGCTGCGTAACATCGTTGCTGCTCCATAACATCAAACATCGACCCACGGCGTAACGCGCTTGCTG
CTTGGATGCCCGAGGCATAGACTGTACCCCAAAAAAACAGTCATAACAAGCCATGAAAACCGCCACTGCG
CCGTTACCACCGCTGCGTTCGGTCAAGGTTCTGGACCAGTTGCGTGAGCGCATACGCTACTTGCATTACA
GCTTACGAACCGAACAGGCTTATGTCCACTGGGTTCGTGCCCGAATTGATCACAGGCAGCAACGCTCTGT
CATCGTTACAATCAACATGCTACCCTCCGCGAGATCATCCGTGTTTCAAACCCGGCAGCTTAGTTGCCGT
TCTTCCGATGAGCGTCAGACCCCGTAGAAAAGATCAAAGGATCTTC
Features (pLannotate 1.2.2; 18 found; start..end, strand, type, name):
      1..589     +  rep_origin     ori: high-copy-number ColE1/pMB1/pBR322/pUC origin of replication
    775..915     -  misc_feature   bom: basis of mobility region from pBR322
   1017..1056    -  CDS            rop (fragment): Rop protein, which maintains plasmids at low copy number; rop
   1259..1453    -  rep_origin     pVS1 oriV: origin of replication for the Pseudomonas plasmid pVS1 (Heeb et al., 2000)
   1519..2592    -  CDS            pVS1 RepA: replication protein from the Pseudomonas plasmid pVS1 (Heeb et al., 2000)
   3021..3650    -  CDS            pVS1 StaA: stability protein from the Pseudomonas plasmid pVS1 (Heeb et al., 2000)
   4210..4611    -  CDS            Y4CG_SINFN (fragment): Protein inferred from homology: Swiss-Prot protein existence level 3. From Sinorhizobium fredii (strain NBRC 101917 / NGR234).
   4951..4975    -  misc_feature   RB T-DNA repeat: right border repeat from nopaline C58 T-DNA
   7012..10161   +  CDS            VIP1: VIP1L_ARATH - Also known as QVE7 From Arabidopsis thaliana (Mouse-ear cress).
  10210..10233   +  CDS            3xFLAG (fragment): three tandem FLAG® epitope tags
  10241..10493   +  terminator     NOS terminator: nopaline synthase terminator and poly(A) signal
  10848..11345   -  CDS            MSR4 (fragment): MSRA4_ARATH - Also known as PMSR, PMSR4. Experimental evidence at protein level: Swiss-Prot protein existence level 1. Catalyzes the reduction of methionine sulfoxide (MetSO) to methionine in proteins. Plays a protective role against oxidative stress by restoring activity to proteins that have been inactivated by methionine oxidation. Prevents the methionine sulfoxidation of the heat shock protein HSP21 and its subsequent inactivation. MSRA family specifically reduces the MetSO S-enantiomer. From Arabidopsis thaliana (Mouse-ear cress).
  11918..12634   +  CDS            OLEO2_BRANA: Experimental evidence at protein level: Swiss-Prot protein existence level 1. May have a structural role to stabilize the lipid body during desiccation of the seed by preventing coalescence of the oil. Probably interacts with both lipid and phospholipid moieties of lipid bodies. May also provide recognition signals for specific lipase anchorage in lipolysis during seedling growth. From Brassica napus (Rape).
  12635..13327   +  CDS            TagRFP: TagRFP is a basic (constitutively fluorescent) red fluorescent protein published in 2007, derived from Entacmaea quadricolor. It has very low acid sensitivity.
  13621..13645   -  misc_feature   LB T-DNA repeat: left border repeat from nopaline C58 T-DNA
  14023..14810   -  CDS            SmR (fragment): aminoglycoside adenylyltransferase (Murphy, 1985); aadA; confers resistance to spectinomycin and streptomycin
  14821..14877   -  CDS            GmR (fragment): gentamycin acetyltransferase; aacC1; confers resistance to gentamycin
  15053..15076   -  promoter       Pc promoter (fragment): intI1 (promoter lies within the coding sequence); class 1 integron promoter
