[The description below was written by a language model from this plasmid's Addgene catalogue record and pLannotate feature annotations shown in this document.]
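Description:
proUBI10::VIH2-FL::FLAG-H741A is a 15.2 kb binary T-DNA plasmid for Agrobacterium-mediated transformation and ubiquitous expression in Arabidopsis thaliana. It was assembled by Golden Gate cloning in the LIIbeta F 1-2 backbone. The backbone carries a high-copy ColE1/pUC-type origin for propagation in E. coli. It also carries the pVS1 replicon (oriV, RepA and the StaA stability protein), which typically supports maintenance in Agrobacterium. Bacterial selection is by spectinomycin through an aadA (SmR) gene. Small fragments of a gentamicin resistance gene and a class 1 integron Pc promoter are annotated next to it.

Between the nopaline-type right and left T-DNA borders lie two plant units. The first is the 3150 bp full-length coding sequence of the Arabidopsis PPIP5K enzyme VIH2 with the H741A substitution, fused at its C terminus to a 3xFLAG epitope for detection or immunoprecipitation and followed by the NOS terminator. The name and stated purpose indicate that the UBI10 promoter drives this gene. The feature table does not annotate a promoter, although about 2 kb of unannotated sequence lies upstream of the coding region. The catalogue's gene link points to the unrelated VirE2-interacting protein VIP1 locus, which appears to be a naming collision, since the annotated coding sequence matches the VIP1-like kinase. The second unit is an oleosin–TagRFP fusion (OLEO-Red). It makes transformed seeds fluoresce red, so transgenic seeds can be picked visually rather than by antibiotic or herbicide selection. A short fragment matching Arabidopsis MSR4 lies upstream of this unit and may be part of flanking genomic sequence.

The associated study concerns control of PPIP5K phosphatase activity in phosphate homeostasis. The record does not state what effect H741A is intended to have.
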