Addgene plasmid #238335: proUBI10::VIH2-FL::FLAG-H741A
Purpose: proUBI10::VIH2-FL::FLAG-H741A ubiquitous expression in Arabidopsis plants
Depositing lab: Michael Hothorn. Depositing organization: University of Geneva. Publication: A small signaling domain controls PPIP5K phosphatase activity in phosphate homeostasis. Raia P, Lee K, Bartsch SM, Rico-Resendiz F, Portugal-Calisto D, Vadas O, Panse VG, Fiedler D, Hothorn M. Nat Commun. 2025 Feb 19;16(1):1753. doi: 10.1038/s41467-025-56937-0. PubMed 39966396.
Backbone
  Vector backbone: LIIbeta F 1-2
  Vector type: Plant Expression
  Selectable markers: OLEO-Red seed coat fluorescent protein
Growth in bacteria
  Bacterial resistance: Spectinomycin, 50 μg/mL
  Growth temperature: 37°C
  Growth strain: DH5alpha
  Copy number: High Copy
Gene/Insert
  Gene/Insert name: VIP1 (alt names: VIH2; PPIP5K)
  Species: A. thaliana (mustard weed)
  Insert size (bp): 3150
  Mutation: AtVIH2-H741A
  Entrez Gene: VIP1 (a.k.a. AT1G43700, AtVIP1, F2J6.6, F2J6_6, SUE3, VIRE2-INTERACTING PROTEIN, VIRE2-interacting protein 1, sulphate utilization efficiency 3)
  Tag / fusion protein: 3x Flag-tag (C terminal on backbone)
  Cloning method: Golden Gate
Terms and licenses: Academic/Nonprofit Terms; Industry Terms: Not Available to Industry
How to cite: proUBI10::VIH2-FL::FLAG-H741A was a gift from Michael Hothorn (Addgene plasmid # 238335 ; http://n2t.net/addgene:238335 ; RRID:Addgene_238335)
